Addgene plasmid #11579: pSicoR
Purpose: (Empty Backbone) Cre-regulated lentiviral shRNA vector. Cre addition causes both EGFP and shRNA to be recombined out of the construct, turning OFF shRNA expression.
Depositing lab: Tyler Jacks. Depositing organization: Massachusetts Institute of Technology. Publication: Cre-lox-regulated conditional RNA interference from transgenes. Ventura A, Meissner A, Dillon CP, McManus M, Sharp PA, Van Parijs L, Jaenisch R, Jacks T. Proc Natl Acad Sci U S A. 2004 Jul 13. 101(28):10380-5. 10.1073/pnas.0403954101 PubMed 15240889.
Backbone
  Vector backbone: pSicoR
  Backbone size (bp): 7567
  Modifications to backbone: EGFP is expressed from this plasmid as a marker, but it is not a fusion protein. EGFP and the shRNA oligo are flanked by LoxP sites. Cre causes both to be recombined out of the construct, turning off shRNA expression.
  Vector type: Mammalian Expression, Lentiviral, RNAi, Cre/Lox
Growth in bacteria
  Bacterial resistance: Ampicillin, 100 μg/mL
  Growth temperature: 37°C
  Growth strain: NEB Stable
  Copy number: High Copy
Gene/Insert
  Gene/Insert name: None
  Cloning method: Restriction Enzyme; 5′ cloning site HpaI (not destroyed); 3′ cloning site XhoI (not destroyed)
  Sequencing primers: 5′ mU6-F (5'-ATATCCCTTGGAGAAAAGCCTT-3')
Terms and licenses: Academic/Nonprofit Terms; Industry Terms: Not Available to Industry
Depositor comments: pSicoR allows for conditional (Cre-Lox), stable expression of shRNAs for RNA interference in cells and transgenic mice. Addition of Cre TURNS OFF shRNA expression. The shRNA coding oligos have to be cloned into the HpaI and XhoI restriction sites. Oligo design information can be found on the author's map for pSico and on the Jacks Lab website http://web.mit.edu/jacks-lab/protocols_table.html
How to cite: pSicoR was a gift from Tyler Jacks (Addgene plasmid # 11579 ; http://n2t.net/addgene:11579 ; RRID:Addgene_11579)
