[The description below was written by a language model from this plasmid's Addgene catalogue record, the feature table of its GenBank file and pLannotate feature annotations shown in this document.]
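Description:
pSicoR is an empty lentiviral backbone of roughly 7.5 kb for Cre-regulated, stable expression of short hairpin RNAs in mammalian cells and transgenic mice. It is propagated in bacteria as a high-copy plasmid through a ColE1/pUC-type origin and an ampicillin resistance gene. The viral portion has an HIV-1-derived layout. A CMV enhancer/promoter sits upstream of a truncated 5' LTR to drive genomic RNA production in packaging cells. It is followed by the Ψ packaging signal with a gag fragment, the Rev response element for Rev-dependent nuclear export, and the cPPT/CTS. A WPRE, which enhances transcript expression, and a second truncated LTR (preceded by a nef fragment) close the provirus.

The payload region is bracketed by two loxP sites. Between them the annotation shows a CMV enhancer/promoter driving EGFP, which is expressed as a free marker of transduced cells rather than as a fusion. Hairpin-encoding oligonucleotides are cloned between the HpaI and XhoI sites. The automated feature table does not annotate the shRNA promoter, but the mouse U6 sequencing primer listed in the catalogue and found in the partial GenBank record indicates a mouse U6 promoter upstream of the cloning site. According to the record, the shRNA is expressed constitutively after integration. Cre then excises both the hairpin and the EGFP cassette, which turns knockdown off and removes the fluorescence. This makes the vector suited to reversible or tissue-specific termination of RNA interference. The GenBank record held for the plasmid covers only a 799 bp stretch, in reverse orientation, spanning the internal CMV promoter and the mU6 primer site. The whole-plasmid description therefore rests on the full sequence annotation.
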