Features (pLannotate 1.2.2; 22 found; start..end, strand, type, name):
     30..82      -  misc_feature   bom (fragment): basis of mobility region from pBR322
    237..616     +  enhancer       CMV enhancer: human cytomegalovirus immediate early enhancer
    617..816     +  promoter       CMV promoter: human cytomegalovirus (CMV) immediate early promoter
    834..1014    +  LTR            5' LTR (truncated): truncated 5' long terminal repeat (LTR) from HIV-1
   1061..1186    +  misc_feature   HIV-1 Ψ: packaging signal of human immunodeficiency virus type 1
   1170..1508    +  CDS            HIV-1 gag (fragment): gag protein from human immunodeficiency virus 1; gag
   1683..1916    +  misc_feature   RRE: The Rev response element (RRE) of HIV-1 allows for Rev-dependent mRNA export from the nucleus to the cytoplasm.
   2293..2393    +  CDS            Rev (fragment): human immunodeficiency virus 1 (HIV-1) Rev protein; rev; enhances nuclear export of unspliced and incompletely spliced viral mRNAs
   2443..2560    +  misc_feature   cPPT/CTS: central polypurine tract and central termination sequence of HIV-1
   2813..2846    +  protein_bind   loxP: Cre-mediated recombination occurs in the 8-bp core sequence (GCATACAT). Cre recombinase
   3063..3366    +  enhancer       CMV enhancer: human cytomegalovirus immediate early enhancer
   3367..3570    +  promoter       CMV promoter: human cytomegalovirus (CMV) immediate early promoter
   3615..4331    +  CDS            EGFP: EGFP is a basic (constitutively fluorescent) green fluorescent protein published in 1996, derived from Aequorea victoria. It is reported to be a rapidly-maturing weak dimer with moderate acid sensitivity.
   4354..4387    +  protein_bind   loxP: Cre-mediated recombination occurs in the 8-bp core sequence (GCATACAT). Cre recombinase
   4420..4443    +  misc_feature   MCS (fragment): pBluescript multiple cloning site
   4443..5031    +  misc_feature   WPRE: woodchuck hepatitis virus posttranscriptional regulatory element
   5032..5051    +  misc_feature   MCS (fragment): pBluescript multiple cloning site
   5053..5553    +  CDS            nef (fragment): NEF_HV1LA - Experimental evidence at protein level: Swiss-Prot protein existence level 1. Extracellular Nef protein targets CD4(+) T-lymphocytes for apoptosis by interacting with CXCR4 surface receptors. From Human immunodeficiency virus type 1 group M subtype B (isolate Lai) (HIV-1).
   5560..5740    +  LTR            5' LTR (truncated): truncated 5' long terminal repeat (LTR) from HIV-1
   5802..6390    -  rep_origin     ori: high-copy-number ColE1/pMB1/pBR322/pUC origin of replication
   6561..7421    -  CDS            AmpR: β-lactamase; bla; confers resistance to ampicillin, carbenicillin, and related antibiotics
   7422..7526    -  promoter       AmpR promoter: bla
>Addgene plasmid #11579 | pSicoR | addgene full sequence | sequence record 251845 | Addgene NGS Result
TCGACGGATCGGGAGATCTCCCGATCCCCTATGGTGCACTCTCAGTACAATCTGCTCTGATGCCGCATAG
TTAAGCCAGTATCTGCTCCCTGCTTGTGTGTTGGAGGTCGCTGAGTAGTGCGCGAGCAAAATTTAAGCTA
CAACAAGGCAAGGCTTGACCGACAATTGCATGAAGAATCTGCTTAGGGTTAGGCGTTTTGCGCTGCTTCG
CGATGTACGGGCCAGATATACGCGTTGACATTGATTATTGACTAGTTATTAATAGTAATCAATTACGGGG
TCATTAGTTCATAGCCCATATATGGAGTTCCGCGTTACATAACTTACGGTAAATGGCCCGCCTGGCTGAC
CGCCCAACGACCCCCGCCCATTGACGTCAATAATGACGTATGTTCCCATAGTAACGCCAATAGGGACTTT
CCATTGACGTCAATGGGTGGAGTATTTACGGTAAACTGCCCACTTGGCAGTACATCAAGTGTATCATATG
CCAAGTACGCCCCCTATTGACGTCAATGACGGTAAATGGCCCGCCTGGCATTATGCCCAGTACATGACCT
TATGGGACTTTCCTACTTGGCAGTACATCTACGTATTAGTCATCGCTATTACCATGGTGATGCGGTTTTG
GCAGTACATCAATGGGCGTGGATAGCGGTTTGACTCACGGGGATTTCCAAGTCTCCACCCCATTGACGTC
AATGGGAGTTTGTTTTGGCACCAAAATCAACGGGACTTTCCAAAATGTCGTAACAACTCCGCCCCATTGA
CGCAAATGGGCGGTAGGCGTGTACGGTGGGAGGTCTATATAAGCAGCGCGTTTTGCCTGTACTGGGTCTC
TCTGGTTAGACCAGATCTGAGCCTGGGAGCTCTCTGGCTAACTAGGGAACCCACTGCTTAAGCCTCAATA
AAGCTTGCCTTGAGTGCTTCAAGTAGTGTGTGCCCGTCTGTTGTGTGACTCTGGTAACTAGAGATCCCTC
AGACCCTTTTAGTCAGTGTGGAAAATCTCTAGCAGTGGCGCCCGAACAGGGACTTGAAAGCGAAAGGGAA
ACCAGAGGAGCTCTCTCGACGCAGGACTCGGCTTGCTGAAGCGCGCACGGCAAGAGGCGAGGGGCGGCGA
CTGGTGAGTACGCCAAAAATTTTGACTAGCGGAGGCTAGAAGGAGAGAGATGGGTGCGAGAGCGTCAGTA
TTAAGCGGGGGAGAATTAGATCGCGATGGGAAAAAATTCGGTTAAGGCCAGGGGGAAAGAAAAAATATAA
ATTAAAACATATAGTATGGGCAAGCAGGGAGCTAGAACGATTCGCAGTTAATCCTGGCCTGTTAGAAACA
TCAGAAGGCTGTAGACAAATACTGGGACAGCTACAACCATCCCTTCAGACAGGATCAGAAGAACTTAGAT
CATTATATAATACAGTAGCAACCCTCTATTGTGTGCATCAAAGGATAGAGATAAAAGACACCAAGGAAGC
TTTAGACAAGATAGAGGAAGAGCAAAACAAAAGTAAGACCACCGCACAGCAAGCGGCCGGCCGCTGATCT
TCAGACCTGGAGGAGGAGATATGAGGGACAATTGGAGAAGTGAATTATATAAATATAAAGTAGTAAAAAT
TGAACCATTAGGAGTAGCACCCACCAAGGCAAAGAGAAGAGTGGTGCAGAGAGAAAAAAGAGCAGTGGGA
ATAGGAGCTTTGTTCCTTGGGTTCTTGGGAGCAGCAGGAAGCACTATGGGCGCAGCGTCAATGACGCTGA
CGGTACAGGCCAGACAATTATTGTCTGGTATAGTGCAGCAGCAGAACAATTTGCTGAGGGCTATTGAGGC
GCAACAGCATCTGTTGCAACTCACAGTCTGGGGCATCAAGCAGCTCCAGGCAAGAATCCTGGCTGTGGAA
AGATACCTAAAGGATCAACAGCTCCTGGGGATTTGGGGTTGCTCTGGAAAACTCATTTGCACCACTGCTG
TGCCTTGGAATGCTAGTTGGAGTAATAAATCTCTGGAACAGATTTGGAATCACACGACCTGGATGGAGTG
GGACAGAGAAATTAACAATTACACAAGCTTAATACACTCCTTAATTGAAGAATCGCAAAACCAGCAAGAA
AAGAATGAACAAGAATTATTGGAATTAGATAAATGGGCAAGTTTGTGGAATTGGTTTAACATAACAAATT
GGCTGTGGTATATAAAATTATTCATAATGATAGTAGGAGGCTTGGTAGGTTTAAGAATAGTTTTTGCTGT
ACTTTCTATAGTGAATAGAGTTAGGCAGGGATATTCACCATTATCGTTTCAGACCCACCTCCCAACCCCG
AGGGGACCCGACAGGCCCGAAGGAATAGAAGAAGAAGGTGGAGAGAGAGACAGAGACAGATCCATTCGAT
TAGTGAACGGATCGGCACTGCGTGCGCCAATTCTGCAGACAAATGGCAGTATTCATCCACAATTTTAAAA
GAAAAGGGGGGATTGGGGGGTACAGTGCAGGGGAAAGAATAGTAGACATAATAGCAACAGACATACAAAC
TAAAGAATTACAAAAACAAATTACAAAAATTCAAAATTTTCGGGTTTATTACAGGGACAGCAGAGATCCA
GTTTGGTTAGTACCGGGCCCGCTCTAGAGATCCGACGCGCCATCTCTAGGCCCGCGCCGGCCCCCTCGCA
CAGACTTGTGGGAGAAGCTCGGCTACTCCCCTGCCCCGGTTAATTTGCATATAATATTTCCTAGTAACTA
TAGAGGCTTAATGTGCGATAAAAGACAGATAATCTGTTCTTTTTAATACTAGCTACATTTTACATGATAG
GCTTGGATTTCTATAACTTCGTATAGCATACATTATACGAAGTTATAAACAGCACAAAAGGAAACTCACC
CTAACTGTAAAGTAATTGTGTGTTTTGAGACTATAAATATCCCTTGGAGAAAAGCCTTGTTAACGCGCGG
TGACCCTCGAGTACTAGGATCCATTAGGCGGCCGCGTGGATAACCGTATTACCGCCATGCATTAGTTATT
AATAGTAATCAATTACGGGGTCATTAGTTCATAGCCCATATATGGAGTTCCGCGTTACATAACTTACGGT
AAATGGCCCGCCTGGCTGACCGCCCAACGACCCCCGCCCATTGACGTCAATAATGACGTATGTTCCCATA
GTAACGCCAATAGGGACTTTCCATTGACGTCAATGGGTGGAGTATTTACGGTAAACTGCCCACTTGGCAG
TACATCAAGTGTATCATATGCCAAGTACGCCCCCTATTGACGTCAATGACGGTAAATGGCCCGCCTGGCA
TTATGCCCAGTACATGACCTTATGGGACTTTCCTACTTGGCAGTACATCTACGTATTAGTCATCGCTATT
ACCATGGTGATGCGGTTTTGGCAGTACATCAATGGGCGTGGATAGCGGTTTGACTCACGGGGATTTCCAA
GTCTCCACCCCATTGACGTCAATGGGAGTTTGTTTTGGCACCAAAATCAACGGGACTTTCCAAAATGTCG
TAACAACTCCGCCCCATTGACGCAAATGGGCGGTAGGCGTGTACGGTGGGAGGTCTATATAAGCAGAGCT
GGTTTAGTGAACCGTCAGATCCGCTAGCGCTACCGGTCGCCACCATGGTGAGCAAGGGCGAGGAGCTGTT
CACCGGGGTGGTGCCCATCCTGGTCGAGCTGGACGGCGACGTAAACGGCCACAAGTTCAGCGTGTCCGGC
GAGGGCGAGGGCGATGCCACCTACGGCAAGCTGACCCTGAAGTTCATCTGCACCACCGGCAAGCTGCCCG
TGCCCTGGCCCACCCTCGTGACCACCCTGACCTACGGCGTGCAGTGCTTCAGCCGCTACCCCGACCACAT
GAAGCAGCACGACTTCTTCAAGTCCGCCATGCCCGAAGGCTACGTCCAGGAGCGCACCATCTTCTTCAAG
GACGACGGCAACTACAAGACCCGCGCCGAGGTGAAGTTCGAGGGCGACACCCTGGTGAACCGCATCGAGC
TGAAGGGCATCGACTTCAAGGAGGACGGCAACATCCTGGGGCACAAGCTGGAGTACAACTACAACAGCCA
CAACGTCTATATCATGGCCGACAAGCAGAAGAACGGCATCAAGGTGAACTTCAAGATCCGCCACAACATC
GAGGACGGCAGCGTGCAGCTCGCCGACCACTACCAGCAGAACACCCCCATCGGCGACGGCCCCGTGCTGC
TGCCCGACAACCACTACCTGAGCACCCAGTCCGCCCTGAGCAAAGACCCCAACGAGAAGCGCGATCACAT
GGTCCTGCTGGAGTTCGTGACCGCCGCCGGGATCACTCTCGGCATGGACGAGCTGTACAAGTAGGAATTC
GTCGAGGGACCTAATAACTTCGTATAGCATACATTATACGAAGTTATACATGTTTAAGGGTTCCGGTTCC
ACTAGGTACAATTCGATATCAAGCTTATCGATAATCAACCTCTGGATTACAAAATTTGTGAAAGATTGAC
TGGTATTCTTAACTATGTTGCTCCTTTTACGCTATGTGGATACGCTGCTTTAATGCCTTTGTATCATGCT
ATTGCTTCCCGTATGGCTTTCATTTTCTCCTCCTTGTATAAATCCTGGTTGCTGTCTCTTTATGAGGAGT
TGTGGCCCGTTGTCAGGCAACGTGGCGTGGTGTGCACTGTGTTTGCTGACGCAACCCCCACTGGTTGGGG
CATTGCCACCACCTGTCAGCTCCTTTCCGGGACTTTCGCTTTCCCCCTCCCTATTGCCACGGCGGAACTC
ATCGCCGCCTGCCTTGCCCGCTGCTGGACAGGGGCTCGGCTGTTGGGCACTGACAATTCCGTGGTGTTGT
CGGGGAAATCATCGTCCTTTCCTTGGCTGCTCGCCTGTGTTGCCACCTGGATTCTGCGCGGGACGTCCTT
CTGCTACGTCCCTTCGGCCCTCAATCCAGCGGACCTTCCTTCCCGCGGCCTGCTGCCGGCTCTGCGGCCT
CTTCCGCGTCTTCGCCTTCGCCCTCAGACGAGTCGGATCTCCCTTTGGGCCGCCTCCCCGCATCGATACC
GTCGACCTCGATCGAGACCTAGAAAAACATGGAGCAATCACAAGTAGCAATACAGCAGCTACCAATGCTG
ATTGTGCCTGGCTAGAAGCACAAGAGGAGGAGGAGGTGGGTTTTCCAGTCACACCTCAGGTACCTTTAAG
ACCAATGACTTACAAGGCAGCTGTAGATCTTAGCCACTTTTTAAAAGAAAAGGGGGGACTGGAAGGGCTA
ATTCACTCCCAACGAAGACAAGATATCCTTGATCTGTGGATCTACCACACACAAGGCTACTTCCCTGATT
GGCAGAACTACACACCAGGGCCAGGGATCAGATATCCACTGACCTTTGGATGGTGCTACAAGCTAGTACC
AGTTGAGCAAGAGAAGGTAGAAGAAGCCAATGAAGGAGAGAACACCCGCTTGTTACACCCTGTGAGCCTG
CATGGGATGGATGACCCGGAGAGAGAAGTATTAGAGTGGAGGTTTGACAGCCGCCTAGCATTTCATCACA
TGGCCCGAGAGCTGCATCCGGACTGTACTGGGTCTCTCTGGTTAGACCAGATCTGAGCCTGGGAGCTCTC
TGGCTAACTAGGGAACCCACTGCTTAAGCCTCAATAAAGCTTGCCTTGAGTGCTTCAAGTAGTGTGTGCC
CGTCTGTTGTGTGACTCTGGTAACTAGAGATCCCTCAGACCCTTTTAGTCAGTGTGGAAAATCTCTAGCA
GCATGTGAGCAAAAGGCCAGCAAAAGGCCAGGAACCGTAAAAAGGCCGCGTTGCTGGCGTTTTTCCATAG
GCTCCGCCCCCCTGACGAGCATCACAAAAATCGACGCTCAAGTCAGAGGTGGCGAAACCCGACAGGACTA
TAAAGATACCAGGCGTTTCCCCCTGGAAGCTCCCTCGTGCGCTCTCCTGTTCCGACCCTGCCGCTTACCG
GATACCTGTCCGCCTTTCTCCCTTCGGGAAGCGTGGCGCTTTCTCATAGCTCACGCTGTAGGTATCTCAG
TTCGGTGTAGGTCGTTCGCTCCAAGCTGGGCTGTGTGCACGAACCCCCCGTTCAGCCCGACCGCTGCGCC
TTATCCGGTAACTATCGTCTTGAGTCCAACCCGGTAAGACACGACTTATCGCCACTGGCAGCAGCCACTG
GTAACAGGATTAGCAGAGCGAGGTATGTAGGCGGTGCTACAGAGTTCTTGAAGTGGTGGCCTAACTACGG
CTACACTAGAAGAACAGTATTTGGTATCTGCGCTCTGCTGAAGCCAGTTACCTTCGGAAAAAGAGTTGGT
AGCTCTTGATCCGGCAAACAAACCACCGCTGGTAGCGGTGGTTTTTTTGTTTGCAAGCAGCAGATTACGC
GCAGAAAAAAAGGATCTCAAGAAGATCCTTTGATCTTTTCTACGGGGTCTGACGCTCAGTGGAACGAAAA
CTCACGTTAAGGGATTTTGGTCATGAGATTATCAAAAAGGATCTTCACCTAGATCCTTTTAAATTAAAAA
TGAAGTTTTAAATCAATCTAAAGTATATATGAGTAAACTTGGTCTGACAGTTACCAATGCTTAATCAGTG
AGGCACCTATCTCAGCGATCTGTCTATTTCGTTCATCCATAGTTGCCTGACTCCCCGTCGTGTAGATAAC
TACGATACGGGAGGGCTTACCATCTGGCCCCAGTGCTGCAATGATACCGCGAGACCCACGCTCACCGGCT
CCAGATTTATCAGCAATAAACCAGCCAGCCGGAAGGGCCGAGCGCAGAAGTGGTCCTGCAACTTTATCCG
CCTCCATCCAGTCTATTAATTGTTGCCGGGAAGCTAGAGTAAGTAGTTCGCCAGTTAATAGTTTGCGCAA
CGTTGTTGCCATTGCTACAGGCATCGTGGTGTCACGCTCGTCGTTTGGTATGGCTTCATTCAGCTCCGGT
TCCCAACGATCAAGGCGAGTTACATGATCCCCCATGTTGTGCAAAAAAGCGGTTAGCTCCTTCGGTCCTC
CGATCGTTGTCAGAAGTAAGTTGGCCGCAGTGTTATCACTCATGGTTATGGCAGCACTGCATAATTCTCT
TACTGTCATGCCATCCGTAAGATGCTTTTCTGTGACTGGTGAGTACTCAACCAAGTCATTCTGAGAATAG
TGTATGCGGCGACCGAGTTGCTCTTGCCCGGCGTCAATACGGGATAATACCGCGCCACATAGCAGAACTT
TAAAAGTGCTCATCATTGGAAAACGTTCTTCGGGGCGAAAACTCTCAAGGATCTTACCGCTGTTGAGATC
CAGTTCGATGTAACCCACTCGTGCACCCAACTGATCTTCAGCATCTTTTACTTTCACCAGCGTTTCTGGG
TGAGCAAAAACAGGAAGGCAAAATGCCGCAAAAAAGGGAATAAGGGCGACACGGAAATGTTGAATACTCA
TACTCTTCCTTTTTCAATATTATTGAAGCATTTATCAGGGTTATTGTCTCATGAGCGGATACATATTTGA
ATGTATTTAGAAAAATAAACAAATAGGGGTTCCGCGCACATTTCCCCGAAAAGTGCCACCTGACG
