LOCUS       Exported 799 bp ds-DNA linear SYN 17-MAY-2021
DEFINITION  synthetic linear DNA
ACCESSION   .
VERSION     .
KEYWORDS    pSicoR
SOURCE      synthetic DNA construct
  ORGANISM  synthetic DNA construct
REFERENCE   1 (bases 1 to 799)
  AUTHORS   Ventura A, Meissner A, Dillon CP, McManus M, Sharp PA, Van Parijs L,
            Jaenisch R, Jacks T
  TITLE     Cre-lox-regulated conditional RNA interference from transgenes.
  JOURNAL   Proc Natl Acad Sci U S A. 2004 Jul 13. 101(28):10380-5.
  PUBMED    15240889
REFERENCE   2 (bases 1 to 799)
  AUTHORS   .
  TITLE     Direct Submission
  JOURNAL   Exported May 17, 2021 from SnapGene Server 1.1.58
            http://www.snapgene.com
FEATURES             Location/Qualifiers
     source          1..799
                     /organism="synthetic DNA construct"
                     /mol_type="other DNA"
     regulatory      19..28
                     /regulatory_class="other"
                     /note="vertebrate consensus sequence for strong initiation
                     of translation (Kozak, 1987)"
     promoter        complement(67..270)
                     /label=CMV promoter
                     /note="human cytomegalovirus (CMV) immediate early
                     promoter"
     primer_bind     complement(96..116)
                     /label=CMV-F
                     /note="Human CMV immediate early promoter, forward primer"
     enhancer        271..574
                     /label=CMV enhancer
                     /note="human cytomegalovirus immediate early enhancer"
     primer_bind     complement(767..787)
                     /label=mU6-F
                     /note="Mouse U6 promoter, forward primer"
ORIGIN
        1 gctcctcgcc cttgctcacc atggtggcga ccggtagcgc tagcggatct gacggttcac
       61 taaaccagct ctgcttatat agacctccca ccgtacacgc ctaccgccca tttgcgtcaa
      121 tggggcggag ttgttacgac attttggaaa gtcccgttga ttttggtgcc aaaacaaact
      181 cccattgacg tcaatggggt ggagacttgg aaatccccgt gagtcaaacc gctatccacg
      241 cccattgatg tactgccaaa accgcatcac catggtaata gcgatgacta atacgtagat
      301 gtactgccaa gtaggaaagt cccataaggt catgtactgg gcataatgcc aggcgggcca
      361 tttaccgtca ttgacgtcaa tagggggcgt acttggcata tgatacactt gatgtactgc
      421 caagtgggca gtttaccgta aatactccac ccattgacgt caatggaaag tccctattgg
      481 cgttactatg ggaacatacg tcattattga cgtcaatggg cgggggtcgt tgggcggtca
      541 gccaggcggg ccatttaccg taagttatgt aacgcggaac tccatatatg ggctatgaac
      601 taatgacccc gtaattgatt actattaata actaatgcat ggcggtaata cggttatcca
      661 cgcggccgcc taatggatcc tagtactcga gggtcaccgc gcgttaacaa ggcttttctc
      721 caagggatat ttatagtctc aaaacacaca attactttac agttagggtg agtttccttt
      781 tgtgctgttt ataacttcg
//
